>Addgene plasmid #128308 | pET29a-hNABP2-N | depositor full sequence | sequence record 245781 | pET29a-hNABP2-N sequence 5652 bps
TGGCGAATGGG
[124 nt withheld, positions 12-135]
C
[91 nt withheld, positions 137-227]
A
[49 nt withheld, positions 229-277]
CCTTTGACGTTGGAGTCCACGTTCTTT
[37 nt withheld, positions 305-341]
ACCCTATCTCGGTCTATTCTTTTGATTTATAAGGGATTTTGCCGATTTCGGCCTATTGGTTAAAAAATGA
GCTGATTTAACAAAAATTTAACGCGAATTTTAACAAAATATTAACGTTTACAATTTCAGGTGGCACTTTT
CGGGGAAATGTGCGCGGAACCCCTATTTGTTTATTTTTCTAAATACATTCAAATATGTATCCGCTCATGA
ATTAATTCTTAGAAAAACTCATCGAGCATCAAATGAAACTGCAATTTATTCATATCAGGATTATCAATAC
CATATTTTTGAAAAAGCCGTTTCTGTAATGAAGGAGAAAACTCACCGAGGCAGTTCCATAGGATGGCAAG
ATCCTGGTATCGGTCTGCGATTCCGACTCGTCCAACATCAATACAACCTATTAATTTCCCCTCGTCAAAA
ATAAGGTTATCAAGTGAGAAATCACCATGAGTGACGACTGAATCCGGTGAGAATGGCAAAAGTTTATGCA
TTTCTTTCCAGACTTGTTCAACAGGCCAGCCATTACGCTCGTCATCAAAATCACTCGCATCAACCAAACC
GTTATTCATTCGTGATTGCGCCTGAGCGAGACGAAATACGCGATCGCTGTTAAAAGGACAATTACAAACA
GGAATCGAATGCAACCGGCGCAGGAACACTGCCAGCGCATCAACAATATTTTCACCTGAATCAGGATATT
CTTCTAATACCTGGAATGCTGTTTTCCCGGGGATCGCAGTGGTGAGTAACCATGCATCATCAGGAGTACG
GATAAAATGCTTGATGGTCGGAAGAGGCATAAATTCCGTCAGCCAGTTTAGTCTGACCATCTCATCTGTA
ACATCATTGGCAACGCTACCTTTGCCATGTTTCAGAAACAACTCTGGCGCATCGGGCTTCCCATACAATC
GATAGATTGTCGCACCTGATTGCCCGACATTATCGCGAGCCCATTTATACCCATATAAATCAGCATCCAT
GTTGGAATTTAATCGCGGCCTAGAGCAAGACGTTTCCCGTTGAATATGGCTCATAACACCCCTTGTATTA
CTGTTTATGTAAGCAGACAGTTTTATTGTTCATGACCAAAATCCCTTAACGTGAGTTTTCGTTCCACTGA
GCGTCAGACCCCGTAGAAAAGATCAAAGGATCTTCTTGAGATCCTTTTTTTCTGCGCGTAATCTGCTGCT
TGCAAACAAAAAAACCACCGCTACCAGCGGTGGTTTGTTTGCCGGATCAAGAGCTACCAACTCTTTTTCC
GAAGGTAACTGGCTTCAGCAGAGCGCAGATACCAAATACTGTCCTTCTAGTGTAGCCGTAGTTAGGCCAC
CACTTCAAGAACTCTGTAGCACCGCCTACATACCTCGCTCTGCTAATCCTGTTACCAGTGGCTGCTGCCA
GTGGCGATAAGTCGTGTCTTACCGGGTTGGACTCAAGACGATAGTTACCGGATAAGGCGCAGCGGTCGGG
CTGAACGGGGGGTTCGTGCACACAGCCCAGCTTGGAGCGAACGACCTACACCGAACTGAGATACCTACAG
CGTGAGCTATGAGAAAGCGCCACGCTTCCCGAAGGGAGAAAGGCGGACAGGTATCCGGTAAGCGGCAGGG
TCGGAACAGGAGAGCGCACGAGGGAGCTTCCAGGGGGAAACGCCTGGTATCTTTATAGTCCTGTCGGGTT
TCGCCACCTCTGACTTGAGCGTCGATTTTTGTGATGCTCGTCAGGGGGGCGGAGCCTATGGAAAAACGCC
AGCAACGCGGCCTTTTTACGGTTCCTGGCCTTTTGCTGGCCTTTTGCTCACATGTTCTTTCCTGCGTTAT
CCCCTGATTCTGTGGATAACCGTATTACCGCCTTTGAGTGAGCTGATACCGCTCGCCGCAGCCGAACGAC
CGAGCGCAGCGAGTCAGTGAGCGAGGAAGCGGAAGAGCGCCTGATGCGGTATTTTCTCCTTACGCATCTG
TGCGGTATTTCACACCGCATATATGGTGCACTCTCAGTACAATCTGCTCTGATGCCGCATAGTTAAGCCA
GTATACACTCCGCTATCGCTACGTGACTGGGTCATGGCTGCGCCCCGACACCCGCCAACACCCGCTGACG
CGCCCTGACGGGCTTGTCTGCTCCCGGCATCCGCTTACAGACAAGCTGTGACCGTCTCCGGGAGCTGCAT
GTGTCAGAGGTTTTCACCGTCATCACCGAAACGCGCGAGGCAGCTGCGGTAAAGCTCATCAGCGTGGTCG
TGAAGCGATTCACAGATGTCTGCCTGTTCATCCGCGTCCAGCTCGTTGAGTTTCTCCAGAAGCGTTAATG
TCTGGCTTCTGATAAAGCGGGCCATGTTAAGGGCGGTTTTTTCCTGTTTGGTCACTGATGCCTCCGTGTA
AGGGGGATTTCTGTTCATGGGGGTAATGATACCGATGAAACGAGAGAGGATGCTCACGATACGGGTTACT
GATGATGAACATGCCCGGTTACTGGAACGTTGTGAGGGTAAACAACTGGCGGTATGGATGCGGCGGGACC
AGAGAAAAATCACTCAGGGTCAATGCCAGCGCTTCGTTAATACAGATGTAGGTGTTCCACAGGGTAGCCA
GCAGCATCCTGCGATGCAGATCCGGAACATAATGGTGCAGGGCGCTGACTTCCGCGTTTCCAGACTTTAC
GAAACACGGAAACCGAAGACCATTCATGTTGTTGCTCAGGTCGCAGACGTTTTGCAGCAGCAGTCGCTTC
ACGTTCGCTCGCGTATCGGTGATTCATTCTGCTAACCAGTAAGGCAACCCCGCCAGCCTAGCCGGGTCCT
CAACGACAGGAGCACGATCATGCGCACCCGTGGGGCCGCCATGCCGGCGATAATGGCCTGCTTCTCGCCG
AAACGTTTGGTGGCGGGACCAGTGACGAAGGCTTGAGCGAGGGCGTGCAAGATTCCGAATACCGCAAGCG
ACAGGCCGATCATCGTCGCGCTCCAGCGAAAGCGGTCCTCGCCGAAAATGACCCAGAGCGCTGCCGGCAC
CTGTCCTACGAGTTGCATGATAAAGAAGACAGTCATAAGTGCGGCGACGATAGTCATGCCCCGCGCCCAC
CGGAAGGAGCTGACTGGGTTGAAGGCTCTCAAGGGCATCGGTCGAGATCCCGGTGCCTAATGAGTGAGCT
AACTTACATTAATTGCGTTGCGCTCACTGCCCGCTTTCCAGTCGGGAAACCTGTCGTGCCAGCTGCATTA
ATGAATCGGCCAACGCGCGGGGAGAGGCGGTTTGCGTATTGGGCGCCAGGGTGGTTTTTCTTTTCACCAG
TGAGACGGGCAACAGCTGATTGCCCTTCACCGCCTGGCCCTGAGAGAGTTGCAGCAAGCGGTCCACGCTG
GTTTGCCCCAGCAGGCGAAAATCCTGTTTGATGGTGGTTAACGGCGGGATATAACATGAGCTGTCTTCGG
TATCGTCGTATCCCACTACCGAGATGTCCGCACCAACGCGCAGCCCGGACTCGGTAATGGCGCGCATTGC
GCCCAGCGCCATCTGATCGTTGGCAACCAGCATCGCAGTGGGAACGATGCCCTCATTCAGCATTTGCATG
GTTTGTTGAAAACCGGACATGGCACTCCAGTCGCCTTCCCGTTCCGCTATCGGCTGAATTTGATTGCGAG
TGAGATATTTATGCCAGCCAGCCAGACGCAGACGCGCCGAGACAGAACTTAATGGGCCCGCTAACAGCGC
GATTTGCTGGTGACCCAATGCGACCAGATGCTCCACGCCCAGTCGCGTACCGTCTTCATGGGAGAAAATA
ATACTGTTGATGGGTGTCTGGTCAGAGACATCAAGAAATAACGCCGGAACATTAGTGCAGGCAGCTTCCA
CAGCAATGGCATCCTGGTCATCCAGCGGATAGTTAATGATCAGCCCACTGACGCGTTGCGCGAGAAGATT
GTGCACCGCCGCTTTACAGGCTTCGACGCCGCTTCGTTCTACCATCGACACCACCACGCTGGCACCCAGT
TGATCGGCGCGAGATTTAATCGCCGCGACAATTTGCGACGGCGCGTGCAGGGCCAGACTGGAGGTGGCAA
CGCCAATCAGCAACGACTGTTTGCCCGCCAGTTGTTGTGCCACGCGGTTGGGAATGTAATTCAGCTCCGC
CATCGCCGCTTCCACTTTTTCCCGCGTTTTCGCAGAAACGTGGCTGGCCTGGTTCACCACGCGGGAAACG
GTCTGATAAGAGACACCGGCATACTCTGCGACATCGTATAACGTTACTGGTTTCACATTCACCACCCTGA
ATTGACTCTCTTCCGGGCGCTATCATGCCATACCGCGAAAGGTTTTGCGCCATTCGATGGTGTCCGGGAT
CTCGACGCTCTCCCTTATGCGACTCCTGCATTAGGAAGCAGCCCAGTAGTAGGTTGAGGCCGTTGAGCAC
CGCCGCCGCAAGGAATGGTGCATGCAAGGAGATGGCGCCCAACAGTCCCCCGGCCACGGGGCCTGCCACC
ATACCCACGCCGAAACAAGCGCTCATGAGCCCGAAGTGGCGAGCCCGATCTTCCCCATCGGTGATGTCGG
CGATATAGGCGCCAGCAACCGCACCTGTGGCGCCGGTGATGCCGGCCACGATGCGTCCGGCGTAGAGGAT
CGAGATCGATCTCGATCCCGCGAAATTAATACGACTCACTATAGGGGAATTGTGAGCGGATAACAATTCC
CCTCTAGAAATAATTTTGTTTAACTTTAAGAAGGAGATATACATATGACGACGGAGACCTTTGTGAAGGA
TATCAAGCCTGGGCTCAAGAATCTGAACCTTATCTTCATTGTGCTGGAGACAGGCCGAGTGACCAAGACA
AAGGACGGGCATGAGGTTCGGACCTGCAAAGTGGCGGACAAAACAGGCAGCATCAATATCTCTGTCTGGG
ACGATGTTGGCAATCTGATCCAGCCTGGGGACATTATCCGGCTCACCAAAGGGTACGCTTCAGTTTTCAA
AGGTTGTCTGACACTATATACTGGCCGTGGGGGTGATCTGCAGAAGATTGGAGAATTCTGTATGGTTTAT
TCTGAGGTTCCTAACTTCAGTGAGCCAAACCCAGAGTACAGCACCCAGCAGGCACCCAACAAGGCGGTGC
AGAACGACAGCAACCCTTCAGCTTCCCAGCCTACCACTCTCGAGCACCACCACCACCACCACTGAGATCC
GGCTGCTAACAAAGCCCGAAAGGAAGCTGAGTTGGCTGCTGCCACCGCTGAGCAATAACTAGCATAACCC
CTTGGGGCCTCTAAACGGGTCTTGAGGGGTTTTTTGCTGAAAGGAGGAACTATATCCGGAT
Features (pLannotate 1.2.2; 19 found; start..end, strand, type, name):
     12..467     +  rep_origin     f1 ori (sequence partly withheld): f1 bacteriophage origin of replication; arrow indicates direction of (+) strand synthesis
    494..551     +  promoter       AmpR promoter (fragment): bla
    560..1375    -  CDS            KanR: aminoglycoside phosphotransferase; aph(3')-Ia; confers resistance to kanamycin in bacteria or G418 (Geneticin®) in eukaryotes
   1497..2085    +  rep_origin     ori: high-copy-number ColE1/pMB1/pBR322/pUC origin of replication
   2271..2413    -  misc_feature   bom: basis of mobility region from pBR322
   2515..2706    -  CDS            rop: Rop protein, which maintains plasmids at low copy number; rop
   2723..3103    +  CDS            YPB1_ECOLX: Protein predicted: Swiss-Prot protein existence level 4. From Escherichia coli.
   3175..3466    -  CDS            TcR (fragment): tetracycline efflux protein; tet; confers resistance to tetracycline
   3481..3502    -  protein_bind   CAP binding site: CAP binding activates transcription in the presence of cAMP. E. coli catabolite activator protein
   3515..4597    -  CDS            lacI: lac repressor; lacI; The lac repressor binds to the lac operator to inhibit transcription in E. coli. This inhibition can be relieved by adding lactose or isopropyl-β-D-thiogalactopyranoside (IPTG).
   4598..4675    -  promoter       lacI promoter: lacI
   4683..4962    -  CDS            TcR (fragment): tetracycline efflux protein; tet; confers resistance to tetracycline
   4988..5006    +  promoter       T7 promoter: promoter for bacteriophage T7 RNA polymerase
   5007..5031    +  protein_bind   lac operator: The lac repressor binds to the lac operator to inhibit transcription in E. coli. This inhibition can be relieved by adding lactose or isopropyl-β-D-thiogalactopyranoside (IPTG). lac repressor encoded by lacI
   5046..5068    +  RBS            RBS: efficient ribosome binding site from bacteriophage T7 gene 10 (Olins and Rangwala, 1989)
   5076..5489    +  CDS            NABP2 (fragment): SOSB1_HUMAN - Also known as OBFC2B, SSB1. Experimental evidence at protein level: Swiss-Prot protein existence level 1. Component of the SOSS complex, a multiprotein complex that functions downstream of the MRN complex to promote DNA repair and G2/M checkpoint. In the SOSS complex, acts as a sensor of single-stranded DNA that binds to single-stranded DNA, in particular to polypyrimidines. The SOSS complex associates with DNA lesions and influences diverse endpoints in the cellular DNA damage response including cell-cycle checkpoint activation, recombinational repair and maintenance of genomic
   5496..5513    +  CDS            9xHis (fragment): 9xHis affinity tag
   5523..5572    +  CDS            SET1 (fragment): solubility-enhancement tag derived from T7 phage gene 10B
   5580..5627    +  terminator     T7 terminator: transcription terminator for bacteriophage T7 RNA polymerase
