>Addgene plasmid #128308 | pET29a-hNABP2-N | addgene full sequence | sequence record 259701 | Addgene NGS Result
ACGGGCAACAGCTGATTGCCCTTCACCGCCTGGCCCTGAGAGAGTTGCAGCAAGCGGTCCACGCTGGTTT
GCCCCAGCAGGCGAAAATCCTGTTTGATGGTGGTTAACGGCGGGATATAACATGAGCTGTCTTCGGTATC
GTCGTATCCCACTACCGAGATGTCCGCACCAACGCGCAGCCCGGACTCGGTAATGGCGCGCATTGCGCCC
AGCGCCATCTGATCGTTGGCAACCAGCATCGCAGTGGGAACGATGCCCTCATTCAGCATTTGCATGGTTT
GTTGAAAACCGGACATGGCACTCCAGTCGCCTTCCCGTTCCGCTATCGGCTGAATTTGATTGCGAGTGAG
ATATTTATGCCAGCCAGCCAGACGCAGACGCGCCGAGACAGAACTTAATGGGCCCGCTAACAGCGCGATT
TGCTGGTGACCCAATGCGACCAGATGCTCCACGCCCAGTCGCGTACCGTCTTCATGGGAGAAAATAATAC
TGTTGATGGGTGTCTGGTCAGAGACATCAAGAAATAACGCCGGAACATTAGTGCAGGCAGCTTCCACAGC
AATGGCATCCTGGTCATCCAGCGGATAGTTAATGATCAGCCCACTGACGCGTTGCGCGAGAAGATTGTGC
ACCGCCGCTTTACAGGCTTCGACGCCGCTTCGTTCTACCATCGACACCACCACGCTGGCACCCAGTTGAT
CGGCGCGAGATTTAATCGCCGCGACAATTTGCGACGGCGCGTGCAGGGCCAGACTGGAGGTGGCAACGCC
AATCAGCAACGACTGTTTGCCCGCCAGTTGTTGTGCCACGCGGTTGGGAATGTAATTCAGCTCCGCCATC
GCCGCTTCCACTTTTTCCCGCGTTTTCGCAGAAACGTGGCTGGCCTGGTTCACCACGCGGGAAACGGTCT
GATAAGAGACACCGGCATACTCTGCGACATCGTATAACGTTACTGGTTTCACATTCACCACCCTGAATTG
ACTCTCTTCCGGGCGCTATCATGCCATACCGCGAAAGGTTTTGCGCCATTCGATGGTGTCCGGGATCTCG
ACGCTCTCCCTTATGCGACTCCTGCATTAGGAAGCAGCCCAGTAGTAGGTTGAGGCCGTTGAGCACCGCC
GCCGCAAGGAATGGTGCATGCAAGGAGATGGCGCCCAACAGTCCCCCGGCCACGGGGCCTGCCACCATAC
CCACGCCGAAACAAGCGCTCATGAGCCCGAAGTGGCGAGCCCGATCTTCCCCATCGGTGATGTCGGCGAT
ATAGGCGCCAGCAACCGCACCTGTGGCGCCGGTGATGCCGGCCACGATGCGTCCGGCGTAGAGGATCGAG
ATCGATCTCGATCCCGCGAAATTAATACGACTCACTATAGGGGAATTGTGAGCGGATAACAATTCCCCTC
TAGAAATAATTTTGTTTAACTTTAAGAAGGAGATATACATATGACGACGGAGACCTTTGTGAAGGATATC
AAGCCTGGGCTCAAGAATCTGAACCTTATCTTCATTGTGCTGGAGACAGGCCGAGTGACCAAGACAAAGG
ACGGGCATGAGGTTCGGACCTGCAAAGTGGCGGACAAAACAGGCAGCATCAATATCTCTGTCTGGGACGA
TGTTGGCAATCTGATCCAGCCTGGGGACATTATCCGGCTCACCAAAGGGTACGCTTCAGTTTTCAAAGGT
TGTCTGACACTATGTACTGGCCGTGGGGGTGATCTGCAGAAGATTGGAGAATTCTGTATGGTTTATTCTG
AGGTTCCTAACTTCAGTGAGCCAAACCCAGAGTACAGCACCCAGCAGGCACCCAACAAGGCGGTGCAGAA
CGACAGCAACCCTTCAGCTTCCCAGCCTACCACTCTCGAGCACCACCACCACCACCACTGAGATCCGGCT
GCTAACAAAGCCCGAAAGGAAGCTGAGTTGGCTGCTGCCACCGCTGAGCAATAACTAGCATAACCCCTTG
GGGCCTCTAAACGGGTCTTGAGGGGTTTTTTGCTGAAAGGAGGAACTATATCCGGATTGGCGAATGGG
[124 nt withheld, positions 2029-2152]
C
[91 nt withheld, positions 2154-2244]
A
[49 nt withheld, positions 2246-2294]
CCTTTGACGTTGGAGTCCACGTTCTTT
[37 nt withheld, positions 2322-2358]
ACCCTATCTCGGTCTATTCTTTTGATTTATAAGGGATTTTGCCGATTTCGGCCTATTGGTTAAAAAATGA
GCTGATTTAACAAAAATTTAACGCGAATTTTAACAAAATATTAACGCTTACAATTTAGGTGGCACTTTTC
GGGGAAATGTGCGCGGAACCCCTATTTGTTTATTTTTCTAAATACATTCAAATATGTATCCGCTCATGAA
TTAATTCTTAGAAAAACTCATCGAGCATCAAATGAAACTGCAATTTATTCATATCAGGATTATCAATACC
ATATTTTTGAAAAAGCCGTTTCTGTAATGAAGGAGAAAACTCACCGAGGCAGTTCCATAGGATGGCAAGA
TCCTGGTATCGGTCTGCGATTCCGACTCGTCCAACATCAATACAACCTATTAATTTCCCCTCGTCAAAAA
TAAGGTTATCAAGTGAGAAATCACCATGAGTGACGACTGAATCCGGTGAGAATGGCAAAAGTTTATGCAT
TTCTTTCCAGACTTGTTCAACAGGCCAGCCATTACGCTCGTCATCAAAATCACTCGCATCAACCAAACCG
TTATTCATTCGTGATTGCGCCTGAGCGAGACGAAATACGCGATCGCTGTTAAAAGGACAATTACAAACAG
GAATCGAATGCAACCGGCGCAGGAACACTGCCAGCGCATCAACAATATTTTCACCTGAATCAGGATATTC
TTCTAATACCTGGAATGCTGTTTTCCCGGGGATCGCAGTGGTGAGTAACCATGCATCATCAGGAGTACGG
ATAAAATGCTTGATGGTCGGAAGAGGCATAAATTCCGTCAGCCAGTTTAGTCTGACCATCTCATCTGTAA
CATCATTGGCAACGCTACCTTTGCCATGTTTCAGAAACAACTCTGGCGCATCGGGCTTCCCATACAATCG
ATAGATTGTCGCACCTGATTGCCCGACATTATCGCGAGCCCATTTATACCCATATAAATCAGCATCCATG
TTGGAATTTAATCGCGGCCTAGAGCAAGACGTTTCCCGTTGAATATGGCTCATAACACCCCTTGTATTAC
TGTTTATGTAAGCAGACAGTTTTATTGTTCATGACCAAAATCCCTTAACGTGAGTTTTCGTTCCACTGAG
CGTCAGACCCCGTAGAAAAGATCAAAGGATCTTCTTGAGATCCTTTTTTTCTGCGCGTAATCTGCTGCTT
GCAAACAAAAAAACCACCGCTACCAGCGGTGGTTTGTTTGCCGGATCAAGAGCTACCAACTCTTTTTCCG
AAGGTAACTGGCTTCAGCAGAGCGCAGATACCAAATACTGTCCTTCTAGTGTAGCCGTAGTTAGGCCACC
ACTTCAAGAACTCTGTAGCACCGCCTACATACCTCGCTCTGCTAATCCTGTTACCAGTGGCTGCTGCCAG
TGGCGATAAGTCGTGTCTTACCGGGTTGGACTCAAGACGATAGTTACCGGATAAGGCGCAGCGGTCGGGC
TGAACGGGGGGTTCGTGCACACAGCCCAGCTTGGAGCGAACGACCTACACCGAACTGAGATACCTACAGC
GTGAGCTATGAGAAAGCGCCACGCTTCCCGAAGGGAGAAAGGCGGACAGGTATCCGGTAAGCGGCAGGGT
CGGAACAGGAGAGCGCACGAGGGAGCTTCCAGGGGGAAACGCCTGGTATCTTTATAGTCCTGTCGGGTTT
CGCCACCTCTGACTTGAGCGTCGATTTTTGTGATGCTCGTCAGGGGGGCGGAGCCTATGGAAAAACGCCA
GCAACGCGGCCTTTTTACGGTTCCTGGCCTTTTGCTGGCCTTTTGCTCACATGTTCTTTCCTGCGTTATC
CCCTGATTCTGTGGATAACCGTATTACCGCCTTTGAGTGAGCTGATACCGCTCGCCGCAGCCGAACGACC
GAGCGCAGCGAGTCAGTGAGCGAGGAAGCGGAAGAGCGCCTGATGCGGTATTTTCTCCTTACGCATCTGT
GCGGTATTTCACACCGCAATGGTGCACTCTCAGTACAATCTGCTCTGATGCCGCATAGTTAAGCCAGTAT
ACACTCCGCTATCGCTACGTGACTGGGTCATGGCTGCGCCCCGACACCCGCCAACACCCGCTGACGCGCC
CTGACGGGCTTGTCTGCTCCCGGCATCCGCTTACAGACAAGCTGTGACCGTCTCCGGGAGCTGCATGTGT
CAGAGGTTTTCACCGTCATCACCGAAACGCGCGAGGCAGCTGCGGTAAAGCTCATCAGCGTGGTCGTGAA
GCGATTCACAGATGTCTGCCTGTTCATCCGCGTCCAGCTCGTTGAGTTTCTCCAGAAGCGTTAATGTCTG
GCTTCTGATAAAGCGGGCCATGTTAAGGGCGGTTTTTTCCTGTTTGGTCACTGATGCCTCCGTGTAAGGG
GGATTTCTGTTCATGGGGGTAATGATACCGATGAAACGAGAGAGGATGCTCACGATACGGGTTACTGATG
ATGAACATGCCCGGTTACTGGAACGTTGTGAGGGTAAACAACTGGCGGTATGGATGCGGCGGGACCAGAG
AAAAATCACTCAGGGTCAATGCCAGCGCTTCGTTAATACAGATGTAGGTGTTCCACAGGGTAGCCAGCAG
CATCCTGCGATGCAGATCCGGAACATAATGGTGCAGGGCGCTGACTTCCGCGTTTCCAGACTTTACGAAA
CACGGAAACCGAAGACCATTCATGTTGTTGCTCAGGTCGCAGACGTTTTGCAGCAGCAGTCGCTTCACGT
TCGCTCGCGTATCGGTGATTCATTCTGCTAACCAGTAAGGCAACCCCGCCAGCCTAGCCGGGTCCTCAAC
GACAGGAGCACGATCATGCGCACCCGTGGGGCCGCCATGCCGGCGATAATGGCCTGCTTCTCGCCGAAAC
GTTTGGTGGCGGGACCAGTGACGAAGGCTTGAGCGAGGGCGTGCAAGATTCCGAATACCGCAAGCGACAG
GCCGATCATCGTCGCGCTCCAGCGAAAGCGGTCCTCGCCGAAAATGACCCAGAGCGCTGCCGGCACCTGT
CCTACGAGTTGCATGATAAAGAAGACAGTCATAAGTGCGGCGACGATAGTCATGCCCCGCGCCCACCGGA
AGGAGCTGACTGGGTTGAAGGCTCTCAAGGGCATCGGTCGAGATCCCGGTGCCTAATGAGTGAGCTAACT
TACATTAATTGCGTTGCGCTCACTGCCCGCTTTCCAGTCGGGAAACCTGTCGTGCCAGCTGCATTAATGA
ATCGGCCAACGCGCGGGGAGAGGCGGTTTGCGTATTGGGCGCCAGGGTGGTTTTTCTTTTCACCAGTGAG
Features (pLannotate 1.2.2; 19 found; start..end, strand, type, name):
    963..1040    -  promoter       lacI promoter: lacI
   1048..1327    -  CDS            TcR (fragment): tetracycline efflux protein; tet; confers resistance to tetracycline
   1353..1371    +  promoter       T7 promoter: promoter for bacteriophage T7 RNA polymerase
   1372..1396    +  protein_bind   lac operator: The lac repressor binds to the lac operator to inhibit transcription in E. coli. This inhibition can be relieved by adding lactose or isopropyl-β-D-thiogalactopyranoside (IPTG). lac repressor encoded by lacI
   1411..1433    +  RBS            RBS: efficient ribosome binding site from bacteriophage T7 gene 10 (Olins and Rangwala, 1989)
   1441..1854    +  CDS            NABP2 (fragment): SOSB1_HUMAN - Also known as OBFC2B, SSB1. Experimental evidence at protein level: Swiss-Prot protein existence level 1. Component of the SOSS complex, a multiprotein complex that functions downstream of the MRN complex to promote DNA repair and G2/M checkpoint. In the SOSS complex, acts as a sensor of single-stranded DNA that binds to single-stranded DNA, in particular to polypyrimidines. The SOSS complex associates with DNA lesions and influences diverse endpoints in the cellular DNA damage response including cell-cycle checkpoint activation, recombinational repair and maintenance of genomic
   1861..1878    +  CDS            9xHis (fragment): 9xHis affinity tag
   1888..1937    +  CDS            SET1 (fragment): solubility-enhancement tag derived from T7 phage gene 10B
   1945..1992    +  terminator     T7 terminator: transcription terminator for bacteriophage T7 RNA polymerase
   2029..2457    +  rep_origin     f1 ori (sequence partly withheld): f1 bacteriophage origin of replication; arrow indicates direction of (+) strand synthesis
   2510..2567    +  promoter       AmpR promoter (fragment): bla
   2576..3391    -  CDS            KanR: aminoglycoside phosphotransferase; aph(3')-Ia; confers resistance to kanamycin in bacteria or G418 (Geneticin®) in eukaryotes
   3513..4101    +  rep_origin     ori: high-copy-number ColE1/pMB1/pBR322/pUC origin of replication
   4287..4426    -  misc_feature   bom: basis of mobility region from pBR322
   4528..4719    -  CDS            rop: Rop protein, which maintains plasmids at low copy number; rop
   4736..5116    +  CDS            YPB1_ECOLX: Protein predicted: Swiss-Prot protein existence level 4. From Escherichia coli.
   5188..5479    -  CDS            TcR (fragment): tetracycline efflux protein; tet; confers resistance to tetracycline
   5494..5515    -  protein_bind   CAP binding site: CAP binding activates transcription in the presence of cAMP. E. coli catabolite activator protein
   5528..962     -  CDS            lacI (across the origin): lac repressor; lacI; The lac repressor binds to the lac operator to inhibit transcription in E. coli. This inhibition can be relieved by adding lactose or isopropyl-β-D-thiogalactopyranoside (IPTG).
