[The description below was written by a language model from this plasmid's Addgene catalogue record and pLannotate feature annotations shown in this document.]
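Description:
pET29a-hNABP2-N is a bacterial expression plasmid built on the Novagen pET29a backbone for producing a truncated form of human NABP2 (also called hSSB1, OBFC2B or SOSS-B1) in E. coli. The insert, cloned between NdeI and XhoI sites that both remain intact, encodes the N-terminal domain of the protein (residues 1–138), which contains the OB fold. NABP2 is the single-stranded-DNA-sensing subunit of the SOSS complex, which acts in the DNA damage response. The coding region sits downstream of a T7 promoter with an adjacent lac operator and the T7 gene 10 ribosome binding site. It runs in frame into a backbone-encoded C-terminal His tag (18 bp, so six histidines, although the annotation software labels it a 9xHis fragment) and is followed by the T7 terminator. A plasmid-borne lacI gene supplies repressor, so expression stays repressed until induced with IPTG in a host that provides T7 RNA polymerase. The His tag allows purification by metal affinity.

The plasmid is selected with kanamycin through an aph(3')-Ia gene and replicates from a pBR322-type ColE1 origin accompanied by bom and rop. The catalogue lists it as high copy, although rop normally restrains copy number. An f1 origin is also present. The short TcR, AmpR promoter and SET1 fragments in the annotation appear to be backbone remnants or software matches rather than functional parts. The depositor's sequence and the repository's sequencing result differ by only a few bases in length and show the same feature order. The depositor notes a single Y85C substitution in the insert that is not expected to affect function. The associated study compared nucleic acid binding by NABP1 and NABP2 and the role of their C-termini, so this fragment likely served as the construct lacking the C-terminus.
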