Addgene plasmid #128308: pET29a-hNABP2-N
Purpose: Express hNABP2 N-terminus (1–138 aa) in E. coli with a C-terminal His-tag
Depositing lab: Yuliang Wu. Depositing organization: University of Saskatchewan. Publication: C-termini are essential and distinct for nucleic acid binding of human NABP1 and NABP2. Vidhyasagar V, He Y, Guo M, Ding H, Talwar T, Nguyen V, Nwosu J, Katselis G, Wu Y. Biochim Biophys Acta. 2016 Feb;1860(2):371-83. doi: 10.1016/j.bbagen.2015.11.003. Epub 2015 Nov 10. PubMed 26550690.
Backbone
  Vector backbone: pET29a
  Backbone manufacturer: Novagen
  Backbone size w/o insert (bp): 5371
  Total vector size (bp): 5652
  Vector type: Bacterial Expression
Growth in bacteria
  Bacterial resistance: Kanamycin, 50 μg/mL
  Growth temperature: 37°C
  Growth strain: DH5alpha
  Copy number: High Copy
Gene/Insert
  Gene/Insert name: hNABP2 N terminal fragment (OB fold) (alt name: hSSB1)
  Species: H. sapiens (human)
  Insert size (bp): 411
  Mutation: N-terminal domain (1–138 aa)
  GenBank ID: NM_024068.4
  Entrez Gene: NABP2 (a.k.a. OBFC2B, SOSS-B1, SSB1, hSSB1)
  Promoter: T7
  Tag / fusion protein: His (C terminal on backbone)
  Cloning method: Restriction Enzyme; 5′ cloning site Nde I (not destroyed); 3′ cloning site Xho I (not destroyed)
  Sequencing primers: 5′ T7 promoter; 3′ T7 terminator
Terms and licenses: Academic/Nonprofit Terms; Industry Terms: Not Available to Industry
Depositor comments: There is a single mutation in hNABP2-Y85C. Depositor does not believe this will affect plasmid function.
How to cite: pET29a-hNABP2-N was a gift from Yuliang Wu (Addgene plasmid # 128308 ; http://n2t.net/addgene:128308 ; RRID:Addgene_128308)
